>Addgene plasmid #26174 | pMLLCK-K112507 | depositor full sequence | sequence record 12295 | Author sequence
GATCTTACCCATACGACGTCCCAGACTACGCTGGGTAAGGATCCTAACTCGCTCCTCAGGCTTCCTCGCT
CACTGACTCGCTGCGCTCGGTCGTTCGGCTGCGGCGAGCGGTATCAGCTCACTCAAAGGCGGTAATCAAT
TCGACCCAGCTTTCTTGTACAAAGTGGTTGATCGGATCTGCTGATCCTTCAACTCAGCAAAAGTTCGATT
TATTCAACAAAGCCACGTTGTGTCTCAAAATCTCTGATGTTACATTGCACAAGATAAAAATATATCATCA
TGAACAATAAAACTGTCTGCTTACATAAACAGTAATACAAGGGGTGTTATGAGCCATATTCAACGGGAAA
CGTCTTGCTCCAGGCCGCGATTAAATTCCAACATGGATGCTGATTTATATGGGTATAAATGGGCTCGCGA
TAATGTCGGGCAATCAGGTGCGACAATCTATCGATTGTATGGGAAGCCCGATGCGCCAGAGTTGTTTCTG
AAACATGGCAAAGGTAGCGTTGCCAATGATGTTACAGATGAGATGGTCAGACTAAACTGGCTGACGGAAT
TTATGCCTCTTCCGACCATCAAGCATTTTATCCGTACTCCTGATGATGCATGGTTACTCACCACTGCGAT
CCCCGGGAAAACAGCATTCCAGGTATTAGAAGAATATCCTGATTCAGGTGAAAATATTGTTGATGCGCTG
GCAGTGTTCCTGCGCCGGTTGCATTCGATTCCTGTTTGTAATTGTCCTTTTAACAGCGATCGCGTATTTC
GTCTCGCTCAGGCGCAATCACGAATGAATAACGGTTTGGTTGATGCGAGTGATTTTGATGACGAGCGTAA
TGGCTGGCCTGTTGAACAAGTCTGGAAAGAAATGCATAAGCTTTTGCCATTCTCACCGGATTCAGTCGTC
ACTCATGGTGATTTCTCACTTGATAACCTTATTTTTGACGAGGGGAAATTAATAGGTTGTATTGATGTTG
GACGAGTCGGAATCGCAGACCGATACCAGGATCTTGCCATCCTATGGAACTGCCTCGGTGAGTTTTCTCC
TTCATTACAGAAACGGCTTTTTCAAAAATATGGTATTGATAATCCTGATATGAATAAATTGCAGTTTCAT
TTGATGCTCGATGAGTTTTTCTAATCAGAATTGGTTAATTGGTTGTAACACTGGCAGAGCATTACGCTGA
CTTGACGGGAGGATCTCTGAAGACTCTCGAGCTGCAGGACTCACAGCTCCTCGGATCTTTGATCGGGCAC
GTAAGAGGTTCCAACTTTCACCATAATGAAATAAGATCACTACCGGGCGTATTTTTTGAGTTATCGAGAT
TTTCAGGAGCTAAGGAAGCTAAAATGGAGAAAAAAATCACTGGATATACCACCGTTGATATATCCCAATG
GCATCGTAAAGAACATTTTGAGGCATTTCAGTCAGTTGCTCAATGTACCTATAACCAGACCGTTCAGCTG
GATATTACGGCCTTTTTAAAGACCGTAAAGAAAAATAAGCACAAGTTTTATCCGGCCTTTATTCACATTC
TTGCCCGCCTGATGAATGCTCATCCGGAATTTCGTATGGCAATGAAAGACGGTGAGCTGGTGATATGGGA
TAGTGTTCACCCTTGTTACACCGTTTTCCATGAGCAAACTGAAACGTTTTCATCGCTCTGGAGTGAATAC
CACGACGATTTCCGGCAGTTTCTACACATATATTCGCAAGATGTGGCGTGTTACGGTGAAAACCTGGCCT
ATTTCCCTAAAGGGTTTATTGAGAATATGTTTTTCGTCTCAGCCAATCCCTGGGTGAGTTTCACCAGTTT
TGATTTAAACGTGGCCAATATGGACAACTTCTTCGCCCCCGTTTTCACCATGGGCAAATATTATACGCAA
GGCGACAAGGTGCTGATGCCGCTGGCGATTCAGGTTCATCATGCCGTTTGTGATGGCTTCCATGTCGGCA
GAATGCTTAATGAATTACAACAGTACTGCGATGAGTGGCAGGGCGGGGCGTAATTTGATATCGAGCTCGC
TTGGACTCCTGTTGATAGATCCAGTAATGACCTCAGAACTCCATCTGGATTTGTTCAGAACGCTCGGTTG
CCGCCGGGCGTTTTTTATTGGTGAGAATCCAAGCCTCGGATCTAGCAGTTCAACCTGTTGATAGTACGTA
CTAAGCTCTCATGTTTCACGTACTAAGCTCTCATGTTTAACGTACTAAGCTCTCATGTTTAACGAACTAA
ACCCTCATGGCTAACGTACTAAGCTCTCATGGCTAACGTACTAAGCTCTCATGTTTCACGTACTAAGCTC
TCATGTTTGAACAATAAAATTAATATAAATCAGCAACTTAAATAGCCTCTAAGGTTTTAAGTTTTATAAG
AAAAAAAAGAATATATAAGGCTTTTAAAGCTTTTAAGGTTTAACGGTTGTGGACAACAAGCCAGGGATGT
AACGCACTGAGAAGCCCTTAGAGCCTCTCAAAGCAATTTTGAGTGACACAGGAACACTTAACGGCTGACA
TGGGAATTAGCCATGGGCCCGTGCGAATCACGGATCTCCCGATCAAGAATTGCCATTATCAACAAGTTTG
TACAAAAAAGCAGGCTCCGAATTGGTATCACGAGGCAGAATTTCAGATAAAAAAAATCCTTAGCTTTCGC
TAAGGATCTGAAGTGGAATTCATGA
Features (pLannotate 1.2.2; 8 found; start..end, strand, type, name):
    144..168     -  protein_bind   attB2: mutant version of attB; recombination site for the Gateway® BP reaction BP Clonase™
    329..1144    +  CDS            KanR: aminoglycoside phosphotransferase; aph(3')-Ia; confers resistance to kanamycin in bacteria or G418 (Geneticin®) in eukaryotes
   1256..1353    +  promoter       cat promoter: promoter of the E. coli cat gene encoding chloramphenicol acetyltransferase
   1354..2010    +  CDS            cat: CAT_ECOLX - Experimental evidence at protein level: Swiss-Prot protein existence level 1. This enzyme is an effector of chloramphenicol resistance in bacteria. From Escherichia coli. This protein is used as a marker in many commonly used cloning vectors, such as pACYC184.
   2034..2128    +  terminator     lambda t0 terminator: transcription terminator from phage lambda
   2164..2520    +  rep_origin     R6K γ ori: γ replication origin from E. coli plasmid R6K; requires the R6K initiator protein pi for replication
   2582..2606    +  protein_bind   attB1: mutant version of attB; recombination site for the Gateway® BP reaction BP Clonase™
   2630..2667    -  terminator     bacterial terminator (fragment): putative bacterial transcription terminator
