[The description below was written by a language model from this plasmid's Addgene catalogue record and pLannotate feature annotations shown in this document.]
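Description:
pMLLCK-K112507 is a small bacterial parts plasmid for synthetic biology, built on the pMLL-CK backbone and classified as a 2ab assembly vector. The whole construct is about 2.7 kb, of which the backbone accounts for roughly 2.65 kb. It replicates from the R6K γ origin, which works only when the R6K initiator protein pi is supplied in trans, so the plasmid has to be maintained in a pir+ E. coli host and is listed as low copy. It carries two resistance genes: an aph(3')-Ia kanamycin resistance gene, and a chloramphenicol acetyltransferase gene driven by its native cat promoter and followed by the lambda t0 terminator. The depositor specifies that both antibiotics must be used together. This fits the "CK" in the backbone name and an assembly scheme that relies on combinations of markers to select correctly joined products, although the record does not explain the scheme.

The payload is a 39 bp basic part, K112507 (also called sca11), encoding a C-terminal HA epitope tag. It sits between a 5′ BglII site and a 3′ BamHI site, both retained. These enzymes leave compatible ends, so parts in this format can be joined in series, and this one can be appended to the 3′ end of a coding sequence to tag the protein for antibody detection or purification. The insert was too short to be annotated, and the table shows no promoter or ribosome binding site for it, so the plasmid serves as a part donor, not an expression construct. The annotation also flags attB1- and attB2-like Gateway recombination sites and a fragment of a putative bacterial terminator, but the record does not state their role in this vector.
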