Addgene plasmid #26174: pMLLCK-K112507
Depositing lab: Christopher Anderson. Depositing organization: University of California, Berkeley.
Backbone
  Vector backbone: pMLL-CK
  Backbone size w/o insert (bp): 2646
  Vector type: Synthetic Biology ; 2ab assembly vector
Growth in bacteria
  Bacterial resistance: Chloramphenicol and Kanamycin, 25 & 50 μg/mL
  Growth temperature: 37°C
  Growth strain: Other
  Growth instructions: Provided in a pir+ strain. Grow at 37C
  Copy number: Low Copy
Gene/Insert
  Gene/Insert name: C terminal HA tag (alt names: sca11; K112507)
  Insert size (bp): 39
  Cloning method: Restriction Enzyme; 5′ cloning site BglII (not destroyed); 3′ cloning site BamHI (not destroyed)
  Sequencing primers: 5′ gtatcacgaggcagaatttcag
Terms and licenses: Academic/Nonprofit Terms; Industry Terms: Not Available to Industry
Depositor comments: Note that this plasmid must be grown in both Chloramphenicol and Kanamycin
How to cite: pMLLCK-K112507 was a gift from Christopher Anderson (Addgene plasmid # 26174 ; http://n2t.net/addgene:26174 ; RRID:Addgene_26174)
