>Addgene plasmid #26174 | pMLLCK-K112507 | addgene partial sequence | sequence record 32292 | 26174 with pMLL-5 5'-gtatcacgaggcagaatttcag
AGGATGATTTCTGGAATTCATGAGATCTTACCCATACGACGTCCCAGACTACGCTGGGTAAGGATCCTAA
CTCGACGTGCAGGCTTCCTCGCTCACTGACTCGCTGCGCTCGGTCGTTCGGCTGCGGCGAGCGGTATCAG
CTCACTCAAAGGCGGTAATCAATTCGACCCAGCTTTCTTGTACAAAGTGGTTGATCGGATCTGCTGATCC
TTCAACTCAGCAAAAGTTCGATTTATTCAACAAAGCCACGTTGTGTCTCAAAATCTCTGATGTTACATTG
CACAAGATAAAAATATATCATCATGAACAATAAAACTGTCTGCTTACATAAACAGTAATACAAGGGGTGT
TATGAGCCATATTCAACGGGAAACGTCTTGCTCCAGGCCGCGATTAAATTCCAACATGGATGCTGATTTA
TATGGGTATAAATGGGCTCGCGATAATGTCGGGCAATCAGGTGCGACAATCTATCGATTGTATGGGAAGC
CCGATGCGCCAGAGTTGTTTCTGAAACATGGCAAAGGTAGCGTTGCCAATGATGTTACAGATGAGATGGT
CAGACTAAACTGGCTGACGGAATTTATGCCTCTTCCGACCATCAAGCATTTTATCCGTACTCCTGATGAT
GCATGGTTACTCACCACTGCGATCCCCGGGAAAACAGCATTCCAGGTATTAGAAGAATATCCTGATTCAG
GTGAAAATATTGTTGATGCGCTGGCAGTGTTCCTGCGCCGGTTGCATTCGATTCCTGTTTGTAATTGTCC
TTTTAACAGCGATCGCGTATTTCGTCTCGCTCAGGCGCAATCACGAATGAATAACGGTTTGGTTGATGCG
AGTGATTTTGATGACGAGCGTAATGGCTGG
