>Addgene plasmid #26174 | pMLLCK-K112507 | addgene partial sequence | sequence record 45661 | pMLL-5 5'-gtatcacgaggcagaatttcag-3'
ATTCATGAGATCTTACCCATACGACGTCCCAGACTACGCTGGGTAAGGATCCTAACTCGACGTGCAGGCT
TCCTCGCTCACTGACTCGCTGCGCTCGGTCGTTCGGCTGCGGCGAGCGGTATCAGCTCACTCAAAGGCGG
TAATCAATTCGACCCAGCTTTCTTGTACAAAGTGGTTGATCGGATCTGCTGATCCTTCAACTCAGCAAAA
GTTCGATTTATTCAACAAAGCCACGTTGTGTCTCAAAATCTCTGATGTTACATTGCACAAGATAAAAATA
TATCATCATGAACAATAAAACTGTCTGCTTACATAAACAGTAATACAAGGGGTGTTATGAGCCATATTCA
ACGGGAAACGTCTTGCTCCAGGCCGCGATTAAATTCCAACATGGATGCTGATTTATATGGGTATAAATGG
GCTCGCGATAATGTCGGGCAATCAGGTGCGACAATCTATCGATTGTATGGGAAGCCCGATGCGCCAGAGT
TGTTTCTGAAACATGGCAAAGGTAGCGTTGCCAATGATGTTACAGATGAGATGGTCAGACTAAACTGGCT
GACGGAATTTATGCCTCTTCCGACCATCAAGCATTTTATCCGTACTCCTGATGATGCATGGTTACTCACC
ACTGCGATCCCCGGGAAAACAGCATTCCAGGTATTAGAAGAATATCCTGATTCAGGTGAAAATATTGTTG
ATGCGCTGGCAGTGTTCCTGCGCCGGTTGCATTCGATTCCTGTTTGTAATTGTCCTTTTAACAGCGATCG
CGTATTTCGTCTCGCTCA
